>Addgene plasmid #45603 | pCRII-Topo S100a10 in situ probe | addgene partial sequence | sequence record 64748 | M13pUC-rev 5'-AGCGGATAACAATTTCACACAGG-3'
AGCTATTTAGGTGACACTATAGAATACTCAAGCTATGCATCAAGCTTGGTACCGANCTCGGATCCACTAG
TAACGGCCGCCAGTGTGCTGGAATTCGCCCTTCCACTAGTGATAGAAAGCTCTGGAAGCCCACTTTGCCA
TCTCGGCACTGGTCCAGGTCCTTCATTATTTTGTCCACAGCCAGAGGGTCCTTTTGATTTTCCAAAAACC
CAGGGAACTCCCGTTCCATGAGCACTCTCAGGTCCTCCCTTGTCAAGTGGTCTTTGTCGCCTGCAAACCT
GTGAAACGTAAGCATCATGGTTTCCATGGCGTGCTCCATTTGGGATGGCATTTTGAAGAGTCTGTCGAAA
CCTGGGCAAGGGCGAATTCTGCAGATATCCATCACACTGGCGGCCGCTCGAGCATGCATCTAGAGGGCCC
AATTCGCCCTATAGTGAGTCGTATTACAATTCACTGGCCGTCGTTTTACAACGTCGTGACTGGGAAAACC
CTGGCGTTACCCAACTTAATCGCCTTGCAGCACATCCCCCTTTCGCCAGCTGGCGTAATAGCGAAGAGGC
CCGCACCGATCGCCCTTCCCAACAGTTGCGCAGCCTGAATGGCGAATGG
[124 nt withheld, positions 610-733]
C
[91 nt withheld, positions 735-825]
A
[49 nt withheld, positions 827-875]
CCTTTGACGTTGGAGTCCACGTTCTTT
[37 nt withheld, positions 903-939]
ACCC
