[The description below was written by a language model from this plasmid's Addgene catalogue record.]
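Description:
pCRII-Topo S100a10 in situ probe is a bacterial cloning plasmid used as a template for making riboprobes against mouse S100a10, the gene encoding S100 calcium binding protein A10 (also called calpactin light chain, p10 or p11). It is built on the commercial pCRII-Topo backbone, a vector of about 4 kb designed for topoisomerase-mediated capture of PCR products. With the insert, the total size is about 4.25 kb. The plasmid is maintained in standard E. coli cloning strains under ampicillin selection, and its copy number is not recorded.

The insert is a PCR-amplified fragment of roughly 250 bp corresponding to nucleotides 21–275 of a mouse S100a10 cDNA reference sequence. It carries no expression cassette, tag or reporter, and it is not intended to produce protein. Its usefulness comes from the opposing phage RNA polymerase promoters, SP6 and T7, that flank the cloning site. M13 forward and reverse primer sites also lie alongside and allow sequence verification. Linearising the plasmid on one side of the insert and transcribing in vitro from the opposite promoter gives run-off RNA of defined length and strand. According to the depositor, HindIII linearisation with T7 transcription produces the sense (control) probe, while NotI linearisation with SP6 transcription produces the antisense probe that hybridises to the endogenous mRNA.

Repository sequencing confirmed the expected region but found two single-nucleotide mismatches relative to the reference, and the plasmid is reported to work as published. The associated study examined neuronal subtype-specific genes in corticospinal motor neuron development, consistent with use for mapping S100a10 expression in mouse tissue by in situ hybridisation.
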