Addgene plasmid #45603: pCRII-Topo S100a10 in situ probe
Depositing lab: Jeffrey Macklis. Depositing organization: Harvard University. Publication: Neuronal subtype-specific genes that control corticospinal motor neuron development in vivo. Arlotta P, Molyneaux BJ, Chen J, Inoue J, Kominami R, Macklis JD. Neuron. 2005 Jan 20;45(2):207-21. 10.1016/j.neuron.2004.12.036 PubMed 15664173.
Backbone
  Vector backbone: pCRII-Topo
  Backbone manufacturer: Invitrogen
  Backbone size w/o insert (bp): 4000
  Total vector size (bp): 4250
  Vector type: in situ
Growth in bacteria
  Bacterial resistance: Ampicillin, 100 μg/mL
  Growth temperature: 37°C
  Growth strain: DH5alpha
  Copy number: Unknown
Gene/Insert
  Gene/Insert name: s100a10 in situ probe (alt names: S100 calcium binding protein A10; calpactin; s100a10)
  Species: M. musculus (mouse)
  Insert size (bp): 250
  Mutation: fragment contains bp# 21-275 of BC025044
  GenBank ID: BC025044
  Entrez Gene: S100a10 (a.k.a. 42C, AA409961, AL024248, CAL12, CLP11, Cal1l, p10, p11)
  Cloning method: TOPO Cloning
  Sequencing primers: 5′ M13 Rev, Sp6; 3′ T7, M13 Forward
Terms and licenses: Academic/Nonprofit Terms; Industry Terms: Not Available to Industry
Depositor comments: Fragment was amplified using the following primers: GCCCAGGTTTCGACAGACT CCACTAGTGATAGAAAGCTCTGGA For in vitro transcription, use the HindIII restriction digest and T7 promoter for sense probe generation and the NotI restriction digest and SP6 promoter for antisense probe generation. Please note that Addgene's sequencing results match bp# 21-275 of BC025044, but found single nucleotide mismatches at bp#129 & 190. The plasmid functions as described in the associated publication.
How to cite: pCRII-Topo S100a10 in situ probe was a gift from Jeffrey Macklis (Addgene plasmid # 45603 ; http://n2t.net/addgene:45603 ; RRID:Addgene_45603)
